Addgene plasmid #38268: pMXs-puro Vps34-GFP
Depositing lab: Noboru Mizushima. Depositing organization: University of Tokyo, Graduate School of Medicine. Publication: Beclin 1 forms two distinct phosphatidylinositol 3-kinase complexes with mammalian Atg14 and UVRAG. Itakura E, Kishi C, Inoue K, Mizushima N. Mol Biol Cell. 2008 Dec . 19(12):5360-72. 10.1091/mbc.e08-01-0080 PubMed 18843052.
Backbone
  Vector backbone: pMXs-puro
  Backbone manufacturer: Dr. Toshio Kitamura of the University of Tokyo
  Backbone size w/o insert (bp): 6878
  Vector type: Mammalian Expression, Retroviral
  Selectable markers: Puromycin
Growth in bacteria
  Bacterial resistance: Ampicillin, 100 μg/mL
  Growth temperature: 37°C
  Growth strain: DH5alpha
  Copy number: High Copy
Gene/Insert
  Gene/Insert name: Phosphatidylinositol 3-kinase catalytic subunit type 3 (alt names: Vps34; Phosphoinositide-3-kinase class 3)
  Species: H. sapiens (human)
  Insert size (bp): 2700
  GenBank ID: BC033004
  Entrez Gene: PIK3C3 (a.k.a. VPS34, Vps34, hVps34)
  Tag / fusion protein: EGFP (C terminal on backbone)
  Cloning method: Restriction Enzyme; 5′ cloning site EcoRI (not destroyed); 3′ cloning site EcoRI (not destroyed)
  Sequencing primers: 5′ CAGCCCTCACTCCTTCTCTAG; 3′ GAAGCACTGCACGCCGT
Resource information
  A portion of this plasmid was derived from a plasmid made by: Vps34 cDNA was provided by Dr. Tamotsu Yoshimori (Osaka University, Osaka, Japan)
Terms and licenses: Academic/Nonprofit Terms; Industry Terms: Not Available to Industry
How to cite: pMXs-puro Vps34-GFP was a gift from Noboru Mizushima (Addgene plasmid # 38268 ; http://n2t.net/addgene:38268 ; RRID:Addgene_38268)
