[The description below was written by a language model from this plasmid's Addgene catalogue record and pLannotate feature annotations shown in this document.]
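Description:
pMXs-puro Vps34-GFP is a Moloney murine leukemia virus-based retroviral expression vector built on the pMXs-puro backbone, designed to deliver human Vps34 (PIK3C3, the class III phosphatidylinositol 3-kinase catalytic subunit) fused at its C terminus to EGFP into mammalian cells. In bacteria it is maintained as a high-copy plasmid through a ColE1/pUC-type origin and selected with ampicillin via the β-lactamase gene and its native promoter. The sequenced record is about 9.0 kb. The annotation also picks up a short lacI fragment in the backbone, which is a remnant with no evident function.

The proviral cassette begins with the 5′ MMLV LTR, which serves as the promoter for the genomic transcript. It is followed by the Ψ packaging signal, a truncated gag segment lacking its start codon that extends the packaging region, and a pol-derived region carrying the splice acceptor. The roughly 2.7 kb PIK3C3 coding sequence, inserted at an EcoRI site, lies downstream and is followed after a short linker by the backbone-encoded EGFP. An internal SV40 enhancer/early promoter then drives puromycin N-acetyltransferase, allowing selection of stably transduced cells, and the cassette ends with the 3′ LTR. The annotation tool splits this 3′ LTR into a ΔU3-type fragment and an adjoining LTR segment, so the record does not clearly indicate a self-inactivating design.

Because the viral structural genes are absent, infectious particles must be produced in a packaging cell line that supplies gag, pol and env in trans. The associated publication concerns Beclin 1-containing phosphatidylinositol 3-kinase complexes with Atg14 and UVRAG. This is consistent with using the construct for stable expression of fluorescent Vps34 to follow its localization and complex formation in autophagy studies.
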