Features (pLannotate 1.2.2; 14 found; start..end, strand, type, name):
      1..2661    +  CDS            PIK3C3 (sequence withheld): PK3C3_HUMAN - Also known as VPS34 From Homo sapiens (Human).
   2701..3420    +  CDS            EGFP: the original enhanced GFP (Yang et al., 1996) mammalian codon-optimized
   3454..3783    +  promoter       SV40 promoter: SV40 enhancer and early promoter
   3793..4392    +  CDS            PuroR: puromycin N-acetyltransferase; pac from Streptomyces alboniger; confers resistance to puromycin
   4497..4618    +  LTR            3' LTR (ΔU3) (fragment): self-inactivating 3' long terminal repeat (LTR) from Moloney murine leukemia virus
   4619..5088    +  LTR            LTR: long terminal repeat from Moloney murine leukemia virus
   5154..5206    -  CDS            lacI (fragment): lac repressor; lacI; The lac repressor binds to the lac operator to inhibit transcription in E. coli. This inhibition can be relieved by adding lactose or isopropyl-β-D-thiogalactopyranoside (IPTG).
   5389..5977    -  rep_origin     ori: high-copy-number ColE1/pMB1/pBR322/pUC origin of replication
   6141..7001    -  CDS            AmpR: β-lactamase; bla; confers resistance to ampicillin, carbenicillin, and related antibiotics
   7002..7106    -  promoter       AmpR promoter: bla
   7136..7729    +  LTR            LTR: long terminal repeat from Moloney murine leukemia virus
   7792..8149    +  misc_feature   MMLV Ψ: packaging signal of Moloney murine leukemia virus (MMLV)
   8214..8630    +  CDS            gag (truncated): truncated Moloney murine leukemia virus (MMLV) gag gene lacking the start codon
   8640..9014    +  misc_feature   pol region: Moloney murine leukemia virus (MMLV) pol region containing the splice acceptor site
>Addgene plasmid #38268 | pMXs-puro Vps34-GFP | addgene full sequence | sequence record 492537 | Addgene NGS Result
[2661 nt withheld, positions 1-2661]
GAATTCACTAGTGTTAACGGATCCCTCGAGCGGCCGCCCATGGTGAGCAAGGGCGAGGAGCTGTTCACCG
GGGTGGTGCCCATCCTGGTCGAGCTGGACGGCGACGTAAACGGCCACAAGTTCAGCGTGTCCGGCGAGGG
CGAGGGCGATGCCACCTACGGCAAGCTGACCCTGAAGTTCATCTGCACCACCGGCAAGCTGCCCGTGCCC
TGGCCCACCCTCGTGACCACCCTGACCTACGGCGTGCAGTGCTTCAGCCGCTACCCCGACCACATGAAGC
AGCACGACTTCTTCAAGTCCGCCATGCCCGAAGGCTACGTCCAGGAGCGCACCATCTTCTTCAAGGACGA
CGGCAACTACAAGACCCGCGCCGAGGTGAAGTTCGAGGGCGACACCCTGGTGAACCGCATCGAGCTGAAG
GGCATCGACTTCAAGGAGGACGGCAACATCCTGGGGCACAAGCTGGAGTACAACTACAACAGCCACAACG
TCTATATCATGGCCGACAAGCAGAAGAACGGCATCAAGGTGAACTTCAAGATCCGCCACAACATCGAGGA
CGGCAGCGTGCAGCTCGCCGACCACTACCAGCAGAACACCCCCATCGGCGACGGCCCCGTGCTGCTGCCC
GACAACCACTACCTGAGCACCCAGTCCGCCCTGAGCAAAGACCCCAACGAGAAGCGCGATCACATGGTCC
TGCTGGAGTTCGTGACCGCCGCCGGGATCACTCTCGGCATGGACGAGCTGTACAAGTAAGCGGCCGCCAG
CACAGTGGTCGACCTGTGGAATGTGTGTCAGTTAGGGTGTGGAAAGTCCCCAGGCTCCCCAGCAGGCAGA
AGTATGCAAAGCATGCATCTCAATTAGTCAGCAACCAGGTGTGGAAAGTCCCCAGGCTCCCCAGCAGGCA
GAAGTATGCAAAGCATGCATCTCAATTAGTCAGCAACCATAGTCCCGCCCCTAACTCCGCCCATCCCGCC
CCTAACTCCGCCCAGTTCCGCCCATTCTCCGCCCCATGGCTGACTAATTTTTTTTATTTATGCAGAGGCC
GAGGCCGCCTCGGCCTCTGAGCTATTCCAGAAGTAGTGAGGAGGCTTTTTTGGAGGCCTAGGCTTTTGCA
AAAAGCTTACCATGACCGAGTACAAGCCCACGGTGCGCCTCGCCACCCGCGACGACGTCCCCAGGGCCGT
ACGCACCCTCGCCGCCGCGTTCGCCGACTACCCCGCCACGCGCCACACCGTCGATCCGGACCGCCACATC
GAGCGGGTCACCGAGCTGCAAGAACTCTTCCTCACGCGCGTCGGGCTCGACATCGGCAAGGTGTGGGTCG
CGGACGACGGCGCCGCGGTGGCGGTCTGGACCACGCCGGAGAGCGTCGAAGCGGGGGCGGTGTTCGCCGA
GATCGGCCCGCGCATGGCCGAGTTGAGCGGTTCCCGGCTGGCCGCGCAGCAACAGATGGAAGGCCTCCTG
GCGCCGCACCGGCCCAAGGAGCCCGCGTGGTTCCTGGCCACCGTCGGCGTCTCGCCCGACCACCAGGGCA
AGGGTCTGGGCAGCGCCGTCGTGCTCCCCGGAGTGGAGGCGGCCGAGCGCGCCGGGGTGCCCGCCTTCCT
GGAGACCTCCGCGCCCCGCAACCTCCCCTTCTACGAGCGGCTCGGCTTCACCGTCACCGCCGACGTCGAG
GTGCCCGAAGGACCGCGCACCTGGTGCATGACCCGCAAGCCCGGTGCCTGACGCCCGCCCCACGACCCGC
AGCGCCCGACCGAAAGGAGCGCACGACCCCATGCATCGTCGACGATAAAATAAAAGATTTTATTTAGTCT
CCAGAAAAAGGGGGGAATGAAAGACCCCACCTGTAGGTTTGGCAAGCTAGCTTAAGTAACGCCATTTTGC
AAGGCATGGAAAAATACATAACTGAGAATAGAGAAGTTCAGATCAAGGTCAGGAACAGATGGAACAGCTG
AATATGGGCCAAACAGGATATCTGTGGTAAGCAGTTCCTGCCCCGGCTCAGGGCCAAGAACAGATGGAAC
AGCTGAATATGGGCCAAACAGGATATCTGTGGTAAGCAGTTCCTGCCCCGGCTCAGGGCCAAGAACAGAT
GGTCCCCAGATGCGGTCCAGCCCTCAGCAGTTTCTAGAGAACCATCAGATGTTTCCAGGGTGCCCCAAGG
ACCTGAAATGACCCTGTGCCTTATTTGAACTAACCAATCAGTTCGCTTCTCGCTTCTGTTCGCGCGCTTC
TGCTCCCCGAGCTCAATAAAAGAGCCCACAACCCCTCACTCGGGGCGCCAGTCCTCCGATTGACTGAGTC
GCCCGGGTACCCGTGTATCCAATAAACCCTCTTGCAGTTGCATCCGACTTGTGGTCTCGCTGTTCCTTGG
GAGGGTCTCCTCTGAGTGATTGACTACCCGTCAGCGGGGGTCTTTCACATGCAGCATGTATCAAAATTAA
TTTGGTTTTTTTTCTTAAGTATTTACATTAAATGGCCATAGTTGCATTAATGAATCGGCCAACGCGCGGG
GAGAGGCGGTTTGCGTATTGGGCGCTCTTCCGCTTCCTCGCTCACTGACTCGCTGCGCTCGGTCGTTCGG
CTGCGGCGAGCGGTATCAGCTCACTCAAAGGCGGTAATACGGTTATCCACAGAATCAGGGGATAACGCAG
GAAAGAACATGTGAGCAAAAGGCCAGCAAAAGGCCAGGAACCGTAAAAAGGCCGCGTTGCTGGCGTTTTT
CCATAGGCTCCGCCCCCCTGACGAGCATCACAAAAATCGACGCTCAAGTCAGAGGTGGCGAAACCCGACA
GGACTATAAAGATACCAGGCGTTTCCCCCTGGAAGCTCCCTCGTGCGCTCTCCTGTTCCGACCCTGCCGC
TTACCGGATACCTGTCCGCCTTTCTCCCTTCGGGAAGCGTGGCGCTTTCTCATAGCTCACGCTGTAGGTA
TCTCAGTTCGGTGTAGGTCGTTCGCTCCAAGCTGGGCTGTGTGCACGAACCCCCCGTTCAGCCCGACCGC
TGCGCCTTATCCGGTAACTATCGTCTTGAGTCCAACCCGGTAAGACACGACTTATCGCCACTGGCAGCAG
CCACTGGTAACAGGATTAGCAGAGCGAGGTATGTAGGCGGTGCTACAGAGTTCTTGAAGTGGTGGCCTAA
CTACGGCTACACTAGAAGAACAGTATTTGGTATCTGCGCTCTGCTGAAGCCAGTTACCTTCGGAAAAAGA
GTTGGTAGCTCTTGATCCGGCAAACAAACCACCGCTGGTAGCGGTGGTTTTTTTGTTTGCAAGCAGCAGA
TTACGCGCAGAAAAAAAGGATCTCAAGAAGATCCTTTGATCTTTTCTACGGGGTCTGACGCTCAGTGGAA
CGAAAACTCACGTTAAGGGATTTTGGTCATGAGATTATCAAAAAGGATCTTCACCTAGATCCTTTTGCGG
CCGGCCGCAAATCAATCTAAAGTATATATGAGTAAACTTGGTCTGACAGTTACCAATGCTTAATCAGTGA
GGCACCTATCTCAGCGATCTGTCTATTTCGTTCATCCATAGTTGCCTGACTCCCCGTCGTGTAGATAACT
ACGATACGGGAGGGCTTACCATCTGGCCCCAGTGCTGCAATGATACCGCGAGACCCACGCTCACCGGCTC
CAGATTTATCAGCAATAAACCAGCCAGCCGGAAGGGCCGAGCGCAGAAGTGGTCCTGCAACTTTATCCGC
CTCCATCCAGTCTATTAATTGTTGCCGGGAAGCTAGAGTAAGTAGTTCGCCAGTTAATAGTTTGCGCAAC
GTTGTTGCCATTGCTACAGGCATCGTGGTGTCACGCTCGTCGTTTGGTATGGCTTCATTCAGCTCCGGTT
CCCAACGATCAAGGCGAGTTACATGATCCCCCATGTTGTGCAAAAAAGCGGTTAGCTCCTTCGGTCCTCC
GATCGTTGTCAGAAGTAAGTTGGCCGCAGTGTTATCACTCATGGTTATGGCAGCACTGCATAATTCTCTT
ACTGTCATGCCATCCGTAAGATGCTTTTCTGTGACTGGTGAGTACTCAACCAAGTCATTCTGAGAATAGT
GTATGCGGCGACCGAGTTGCTCTTGCCCGGCGTCAATACGGGATAATACCGCGCCACATAGCAGAACTTT
AAAAGTGCTCATCATTGGAAAACGTTCTTCGGGGCGAAAACTCTCAAGGATCTTACCGCTGTTGAGATCC
AGTTCGATGTAACCCACTCGTGCACCCAACTGATCTTCAGCATCTTTTACTTTCACCAGCGTTTCTGGGT
GAGCAAAAACAGGAAGGCAAAATGCCGCAAAAAAGGGAATAAGGGCGACACGGAAATGTTGAATACTCAT
ACTCTTCCTTTTTCAATATTATTGAAGCATTTATCAGGGTTATTGTCTCATGAGCGGATACATATTTGAA
TGTATTTAGAAAAATAAACAAATAGGGGTTCCGCGCACATTTCCCCGAAAAGTGCCACCTGCATAATGAA
AGACCCCACCTGTAGGTTTGGCAAGCTAGCTTAAGTAACGCCATTTTGCAAGGCATGGAAAAATACATAA
CTGAGAATAGAAAAGTTCAGATCAAGGTCAGGAACAGATGGAACAGCTGAATATGGGCCAAACAGGATAT
CTGTGGTAAGCAGTTCCTGCCCCGGCTCAGGGCCAAGAACAGATGGAACAGCTGAATATGGGCCAAACAG
GATATCTGTGGTAAGCAGTTCCTGCCCCGGCTCAGGGCCAAGAACAGATGGTCCCCAGATGCGGTCCAGC
CCTCAGCAGTTTCTAGAGAACCATCAGATGTTTCCAGGGTGCCCCAAGGACCTGAAATGACCCTGTGCCT
TATTTGAACTAACCAATCAGTTCGCTTCTCGCTTCTGTTCGCGCGCTTCTGCTCCCCGAGCTCAATAAAA
GAGCCCACAACCCCTCACTCGGCGCGCCAGTCCTCCGATTGACTGAGTCGCCCGGGTACCCGTGTATCCA
ATAAACCCTCTTGCAGTTGCATCCGACTTGTGGTCTCGCTGTTCCTTGGGAGGGTCTCCTCTGAGTGATT
GACTACCCGTCAGCGGGGGTCTTTCATTTGGGGGCTCGTCCGGGATCGGGAGACCCCTGCCCAGGGACCA
CCGACCCACCACCGGGAGGTAAGCTGGCCAGCAACTTATCTGTGTCTGTCCGATTGTCTAGTGTCTATGA
CTGATTTTATGCGCCTGCGTCGGTACTAGTTAGCTAACTAGCTCTGTATCTGGCGGACCCGTGGTGGAAC
TGACGAGTTCGGAACACCCGGCCGCAACCCTGGGAGACGTCCCAGGGACTTCGGGGGCCGTTTTTGTGGC
CCGACCTGAGTCCAAAAATCCCGATCGTTTTGGACTCTTTGGTGCACCCCCCTTAGAGGAGGGATATGTG
GTTCTGGTAGGAGACGAGAACCTAAAACAGTTCCCGCCTCCGTCTGAATTTTTGCTTTCGGTTTGGGACC
GAAGCCGCGCCGCGCGTCTTGTCTGCTGCAGCATCGTTCTGTGTTGTCTCTGTCTGACTGTGTTTCTGTA
TTTGTCTGAAAATATGGGCCCGGGCCAGACTGTTACCACTCCCTTAAGTTTGACCTTAGGTCACTGGAAA
GATGTCGAGCGGATCGCTCACAACCAGTCGGTAGATGTCAAGAAGAGACGTTGGGTTACCTTCTGCTCTG
CAGAATGGCCAACCTTTAACGTCGGATGGCCGCGAGACGGCACCTTTAACCGAGACCTCATCACCCAGGT
TAAGATCAAGGTCTTTTCACCTGGCCCGCATGGACACCCAGACCAGGTCCCCTACATCGTGACCTGGGAA
GCCTTGGCTTTTGACCCCCCTCCCTGGGTCAAGCCCTTTGTACACCCTAAGCCTCCGCCTCCTCTTCCTC
CATCCGCCCCGTCTCTCCCCCTTGAACCTCCTCGTTCGACCCCGCCTCGATCCTCCCTTTATCCAGCCCT
CACTCCTTCTCTAGGCGCCCCCATATGGCCATATGAGATCTTATATGGGGCACCCCCGCCCCTTGTAAAC
TTCCCTGACCCTGACATGACAAGAGTTACTAACAGCCCCTCTCTCCAAGCTCACTTACAGGCTCTCTACT
TAGTCCAGCACGAAGTCTGGAGACCTCTGGCGGCAGCCTACCAAGAACAACTGGACCGACCGGTGGTACC
TCACCCTTACCGAGTCGGCGACACAGTGTGGGTCCGCCGACACCAGACTAAGAACCTAGAACCTCGCTGG
AAAGGACCTTACACAGTCCTGCTGACCACCCCCACCGCCCTCAAAGTAGACGGCATCGCAGCTTGGATAC
ACGCCGCCCACGTGAAGGCTGCCGACCCCGGGGGTGGACCATCCTCTAGACTGCCGGATCATCGATGAAT
TCGCC
