>Addgene plasmid #38268 | pMXs-puro Vps34-GFP | addgene partial sequence | sequence record 51555 | EGFP-N 5'-CGTCGCCGTCCAGCTCGACCAG-3'
CTCGCCCCTTGCTCACCATGGGCGGCCGCTCGAGGGATCCGTTAACACTAGTGAATTC
[829 nt withheld, positions 59-887]
